>Addgene plasmid #31090 | CMV-218_HNF4A2 | depositor full sequence | sequence record 14263 | Author sequence
GACGGATCGGGAGATCTCCCGATCCCCTATGGTGCACTCTCAGTACAATCTGCTCTGATGCCGCATAGTT
AAGCCAGTATCTGCTCCCTGCTTGTGTGTTGGAGGTCGCTGAGTAGTGCGCGAGCAAAATTTAAGCTACA
ACAAGGCAAGGCTTGACCGACAATTGCATGAAGAATCTGCTTAGGGTTAGGCGTTTTGCGCTGCTTCGCG
ATGTACGGGCCAGATATACGCGTGATGCGGTTTTGGCAGTACATCAATGGGCGTGGATAGCGGTTTGACT
CACGGGGATTTCCAAGTCTCCACCCCATTGACGTCAATGGGAGTTTGTTTTGGCACCAAAATCAACGGGA
CTTTCCAAAATGTCGTAACAACTCCGCCCCATTGACGCAAATGGGCGGTAGGCGTGTACGGTGGGAGGTC
TATATAAGCAGAGCTCTCCCTATCAGTGATAGAGATCTCCCTATCAGTGATAGAGATCGTCGACGAGCTC
GTTTAGTGAACCGTCAGATCGCCTGGAGACGCCATCCACGCTGTTTTGACCTCCATAGAAGACACCGGGA
CCGATCCAGCCTCCGGACTCTAGCGTTTAAACTTAAGCTTGGTACCGAGCTCGGATCCACTAGTCCAGTG
TGGTGGAATTCTGCAGATATCCAGCACAGTGGCGGCCGCGCTATGGAGCAAAAGCTCATTTCTGAAGAGG
ACTTGAATGAAATGGAGCAAAAGCTCATTTCTGAAGAGGACTTGAATGAAATGGAGCAAAAGCTCATTTC
TGAAGAGGACTTGAATGAAATGGAGCAAAAGCTCATTTCTGAAGAGGACTTGAATGAAATGGAGCAAAAG
CTCATTTCTGAAGAGGACTTGAATGAAATGGAGAGCTTGGGCGACCTCACCATGGAGCAAAAGCTCATTT
CTGAAGAGGACTTGAATTCAAGGCCTGGTACCATGCGACTCTCCAAAACCCTCGTCGACATGGACATGGC
CGACTACAGTGCTGCACTGGACCCAGCCTACACCACCCTGGAATTTGAGAATGTGCAGGTGTTGACGATG
GGCAATGACACGTCCCCATCAGAAGGCACCAACCTCAACGCGCCCAACAGCCTGGGTGTCAGCGCCCTGT
GTGCCATCTGCGGGGACCGGGCCACGGGCAAACACTACGGTGCCTCGAGCTGTGACGGCTGCAAGGGCTT
CTTCCGGAGGAGCGTGCGGAAGAACCACATGTACTCCTGCAGATTTAGCCGGCAGTGCGTGGTGGACAAA
GACAAGAGGAACCAGTGCCGCTACTGCAGGCTCAAGAAATGCTTCCGGGCTGGCATGAAGAAGGAAGCCG
TCCAGAATGAGCGGGACCGGATCAGCACTCGAAGGTCAAGCTATGAGGACAGCAGCCTGCCCTCCATCAA
TGCGCTCCTGCAGGCGGAGGTCCTGTCCCGACAGATCACCTCCCCCGTCTCCGGGATCAACGGCGACATT
CGGGCGAAGAAGATTGCCAGCATCGCAGATGTGTGTGAGTCCATGAAGGAGCAGCTGCTGGTTCTCGTTG
AGTGGGCCAAGTACATCCCAGCTTTCTGCGAGCTCCCCCTGGACGACCAGGTGGCCCTGCTCAGAGCCCA
TGCTGGCGAGCACCTGCTGCTCGGAGCCACCAAGAGATCCATGGTGTTCAAGGACGTGCTGCTCCTAGGC
AATGACTACATTGTCCCTCGGCACTGCCCGGAGCTGGCGGAGATGAGCCGGGTGTCCATACGCATCCTTG
ACGAGCTGGTGCTGCCCTTCCAGGAGCTGCAGATCGATGACAATGAGTATGCCTACCTCAAAGCCATCAT
CTTCTTTGACCCAGATGCCAAGGGGCTGAGCGATCCAGGGAAGATCAAGCGGCTGCGTTCCCAGGTGCAG
GTGAGCTTGGAGGACTACATCAACGACCGCCAGTATGACTCGCGTGGCCGCTTTGGAGAGCTGCTGCTGC
TGCTGCCCACCTTGCAGAGCATCACGTGGCAGATGATCGAGCAGATCCAGTTCATCAAGCTCTTCGGCAT
GGCCAAGATTGACAACCTGTTGCAGGAGATGCTGCTGGGAGGGTCCCCCAGCGATGCACCCCATGCCCAC
CACCCCCTGCACCCTCACCTGATGCAGGAACATATGGGAACCAACGTCATCGTTGCCAACACAATGCCCA
CTCACCTCAGCAACGGACAGATGTGTGAGTGGCCCCGACCCAGGGGACAGGCAGCCACCCCTGAGACCCC
ACAGCCCTCACCGCCAGGTGGCTCAGGGTCTGAGCCCTATAAGCTCCTGCCGGGAGCCGTCGCCACAATC
GTCAAGCCCCTCTCTGCCATCCCCCAGCCGACCATCACCAAGCAGGAAGTTATCTAGCAAGCCGCTGGGG
CTTGGGGGCTCCACTGGCTCCCCCCAGCCCCCTAAGAGAGCACCTGGTGATCACGTGGTCACGGCAAAGG
AAGACGTGATGCCAGGACCAGTCCCAGAGCAGGAATGGGAAGGATGAAGGGCCCGAGAACATGGCCTAAG
GGCCACATCCCACTGCCACCCTTGACGCCCTGCTCTGGATAACAAGACTTTGACTTGGGGAGACCTCTAC
TGCCTTGGACAACTTTTCTCATGTTGAAGCCACTGCCTTCACCTTCACCTTCATCCATGTCCAACCCCCG
ACTTCATCCCAAAGGACAGCCGCCTGGAGATGACTTGAGGCCTTACTTAAACCCAGCTCCCTTCTTCCCT
AGCCTGGTGCTTCTCCTCTCCTAGCCCCGGTCATGGTGTCCAGACAGAGCCCTGTGAGGCTGGGTCCAAT
TGTGGCACTTGGGGCACCTTGCTCCTCCTTCTGCTGCTGCCCCCACCTCTGCTGCCTCCCTCTGCTGTCA
CCTTGCTCAGCCATCCCGTCTTCTCCAACACCACCTCTACAGAGGCCAAGGAGGCCTTGGAAACGATTCC
CCCAGTCATTCTGGGAACATGTTGTAAGCACTGACTGGGACCAGGCACCAGGCAGGGTCTAGAGCGGCCG
CTCGAGTCTAGAGGGCCCGTTTAAACCCGCTGATCAGCCTCGACTGTGCCTTCTAGTTGCCAGCCATCTG
TTGTTTGCCCCTCCCCCGTGCCTTCCTTGACCCTGGAAGGTGCCACTCCCACTGTCCTTTCCTAATAAAA
TGAGGAAATTGCATCGCATTGTCTGAGTAGGTGTCATTCTATTCTGGGGGGTGGGGTGGGGCAGGACAGC
AAGGGGGAGGATTGGGAAGACAATAGCAGGCATGCTGGGGATGCGGTGGGCTCTATGGCTTCTGAGGCGG
AAAGAACCAGCTGGGGCTCTAGGGGGTATCCCC
[124 nt withheld, positions 3324-3447]
C
[91 nt withheld, positions 3449-3539]
AGGGTGATGGTTCACGTACCTAGAAGTTCCTATTCCGAAGTTCCTATTCTCTAGAAAGTATAGGAACTTC
CTTGGCCAAAAAGCCTGAACTCACCGCGACGTCTGTCGAGAAGTTTCTGATCGAAAAGTTCGACAGCGTC
TCCGACCTGATGCAGCTCTCGGAGGGCGAAGAATCTCGTGCTTTCAGCTTCGATGTAGGAGGGCGTGGAT
ATGTCCTGCGGGTAAATAGCTGCGCCGATGGTTTCTACAAAGATCGTTATGTTTATCGGCACTTTGCATC
GGCCGCGCTCCCGATTCCGGAAGTGCTTGACATTGGGGAATTCAGCGAGAGCCTGACCTATTGCATCTCC
CGCCGTGCACAGGGTGTCACGTTGCAAGACCTGCCTGAAACCGAACTGCCCGCTGTTCTGCAGCCGGTCG
CGGAGGCCATGGATGCGATCGCTGCGGCCGATCTTAGCCAGACGAGCGGGTTCGGCCCATTCGGACCGCA
AGGAATCGGTCAATACACTACATGGCGTGATTTCATATGCGCGATTGCTGATCCCCATGTGTATCACTGG
CAAACTGTGATGGACGACACCGTCAGTGCGTCCGTCGCGCAGGCTCTCGATGAGCTGATGCTTTGGGCCG
AGGACTGCCCCGAAGTCCGGCACCTCGTGCACGCGGATTTCGGCTCCAACAATGTCCTGACGGACAATGG
CCGCATAACAGCGGTCATTGACTGGAGCGAGGCGATGTTCGGGGATTCCCAATACGAGGTCGCCAACATC
TTCTTCTGGAGGCCGTGGTTGGCTTGTATGGAGCAGCAGACGCGCTACTTCGAGCGGAGGCATCCGGAGC
TTGCAGGATCGCCGCGGCTCCGGGCGTATATGCTCCGCATTGGTCTTGACCAACTCTATCAGAGCTTGGT
TGACGGCAATTTCGATGATGCAGCTTGGGCGCAGGGTCGATGCGACGCAATCGTCCGATCCGGAGCCGGG
ACTGTCGGGCGTACACAAATCGCCCGCAGAAGCGCGGCCGTCTGGACCGATGGCTGTGTAGAAGTACTCG
CCGATAGTGGAAACCGACGCCCCAGCACTCGTCCGAGGGCAAAGGAATAGCACGTACTACGAGATTTCGA
TTCCACCGCCGCCTTCTATGAAAGGTTGGGCTTCGGAATCGTTTTCCGGGACGCCGGCTGGATGATCCTC
CAGCGCGGGGATCTCATGCTGGAGTTCTTCGCCCACCCCAACTTGTTTATTGCAGCTTATAATGGTTACA
AATAAAGCAATAGCATCACAAATTTCACAAATAAAGCATTTTTTTCACTGCATTCTAGTTGTGGTTTGTC
CAAACTCATCAATGTATCTTATCATGTCTGTATACCGTCGACCTCTAGCTAGAGCTTGGCGTAATCATGG
TCATAGCTGTTTCCTGTGTGAAATTGTTATCCGCTCACAATTCCACACAACATACGAGCCGGAAGCATAA
AGTGTAAAGCCTGGGGTGCCTAATGAGTGAGCTAACTCACATTAATTGCGTTGCGCTCACTGCCCGCTTT
CCAGTCGGGAAACCTGTCGTGCCAGCTGCATTAATGAATCGGCCAACGCGCGGGGAGAGGCGGTTTGCGT
ATTGGGCGCTCTTCCGCTTCCTCGCTCACTGACTCGCTGCGCTCGGTCGTTCGGCTGCGGCGAGCGGTAT
CAGCTCACTCAAAGGCGGTAATACGGTTATCCACAGAATCAGGGGATAACGCAGGAAAGAACATGTGAGC
AAAAGGCCAGCAAAAGGCCAGGAACCGTAAAAAGGCCGCGTTGCTGGCGTTTTTCCATAGGCTCCGCCCC
CCTGACGAGCATCACAAAAATCGACGCTCAAGTCAGAGGTGGCGAAACCCGACAGGACTATAAAGATACC
AGGCGTTTCCCCCTGGAAGCTCCCTCGTGCGCTCTCCTGTTCCGACCCTGCCGCTTACCGGATACCTGTC
CGCCTTTCTCCCTTCGGGAAGCGTGGCGCTTTCTCATAGCTCACGCTGTAGGTATCTCAGTTCGGTGTAG
GTCGTTCGCTCCAAGCTGGGCTGTGTGCACGAACCCCCCGTTCAGCCCGACCGCTGCGCCTTATCCGGTA
ACTATCGTCTTGAGTCCAACCCGGTAAGACACGACTTATCGCCACTGGCAGCAGCCACTGGTAACAGGAT
TAGCAGAGCGAGGTATGTAGGCGGTGCTACAGAGTTCTTGAAGTGGTGGCCTAACTACGGCTACACTAGA
AGAACAGTATTTGGTATCTGCGCTCTGCTGAAGCCAGTTACCTTCGGAAAAAGAGTTGGTAGCTCTTGAT
CCGGCAAACAAACCACCGCTGGTAGCGGTGGTTTTTTTGTTTGCAAGCAGCAGATTACGCGCAGAAAAAA
AGGATCTCAAGAAGATCCTTTGATCTTTTCTACGGGGTCTGACGCTCAGTGGAACGAAAACTCACGTTAA
GGGATTTTGGTCATGAGATTATCAAAAAGGATCTTCACCTAGATCCTTTTAAATTAAAAATGAAGTTTTA
AATCAATCTAAAGTATATATGAGTAAACTTGGTCTGACAGTTACCAATGCTTAATCAGTGAGGCACCTAT
CTCAGCGATCTGTCTATTTCGTTCATCCATAGTTGCCTGACTCCCCGTCGTGTAGATAACTACGATACGG
GAGGGCTTACCATCTGGCCCCAGTGCTGCAATGATACCGCGAGACCCACGCTCACCGGCTCCAGATTTAT
CAGCAATAAACCAGCCAGCCGGAAGGGCCGAGCGCAGAAGTGGTCCTGCAACTTTATCCGCCTCCATCCA
GTCTATTAATTGTTGCCGGGAAGCTAGAGTAAGTAGTTCGCCAGTTAATAGTTTGCGCAACGTTGTTGCC
ATTGCTACAGGCATCGTGGTGTCACGCTCGTCGTTTGGTATGGCTTCATTCAGCTCCGGTTCCCAACGAT
CAAGGCGAGTTACATGATCCCCCATGTTGTGCAAAAAAGCGGTTAGCTCCTTCGGTCCTCCGATCGTTGT
CAGAAGTAAGTTGGCCGCAGTGTTATCACTCATGGTTATGGCAGCACTGCATAATTCTCTTACTGTCATG
CCATCCGTAAGATGCTTTTCTGTGACTGGTGAGTACTCAACCAAGTCATTCTGAGAATAGTGTATGCGGC
GACCGAGTTGCTCTTGCCCGGCGTCAATACGGGATAATACCGCGCCACATAGCAGAACTTTAAAAGTGCT
CATCATTGGAAAACGTTCTTCGGGGCGAAAACTCTCAAGGATCTTACCGCTGTTGAGATCCAGTTCGATG
TAACCCACTCGTGCACCCAACTGATCTTCAGCATCTTTTACTTTCACCAGCGTTTCTGGGTGAGCAAAAA
CAGGAAGGCAAAATGCCGCAAAAAAGGGAATAAGGGCGACACGGAAATGTTGAATACTCATACTCTTCCT
TTTTCAATATTATTGAAGCATTTATCAGGGTTATTGTCTCATGAGCGGATACATATTTGAATGTATTTAG
AAAAATAAACAAATAGGGGTTCCGCGCACATTTCCCCGAAAAGTGCCACCTGACGTC
Features (pLannotate 1.2.2; 26 found; start..end, strand, type, name):
     28..80      -  misc_feature   bom (fragment): basis of mobility region from pBR322
    232..435     +  promoter       CMV promoter: human cytomegalovirus (CMV) immediate early promoter
    437..456     +  promoter       PLtetO-1 promoter (fragment): modified phage lambda PL promoter with tet operator sites (Lutz and Bujard, 1997)
    458..477     +  promoter       PLtetO-1 promoter (fragment): modified phage lambda PL promoter with tet operator sites (Lutz and Bujard, 1997)
    485..518     +  promoter       TRE3GV promoter (fragment): 3rd-generation Tet-responsive promoter that can be activated by binding of Tet-On® 3G, optimized for retroviral and lentiviral vectors
    676..705     +  CDS            Myc: Myc (human c-Myc proto-oncogene) epitope tag
    715..744     +  CDS            Myc: Myc (human c-Myc proto-oncogene) epitope tag
    754..783     +  CDS            Myc: Myc (human c-Myc proto-oncogene) epitope tag
    793..822     +  CDS            Myc: Myc (human c-Myc proto-oncogene) epitope tag
    832..861     +  CDS            Myc: Myc (human c-Myc proto-oncogene) epitope tag
    895..924     +  CDS            Myc: Myc (human c-Myc proto-oncogene) epitope tag
    943..2364    +  CDS            HNF4A: HNF4A_HUMAN - Also known as HNF4, NR2A1, TCF14. Experimental evidence at protein level: Swiss-Prot protein existence level 1. Transcriptional regulator which controls the expression of hepatic genes during the transition of endodermal cells to hepatic progenitor cells, facilitating the recruitment of RNA pol II to the promoters of target genes (PubMed:30597922). Activates the transcription of CYP2C38 (By similarity). Represses the CLOCK- ARNTL/BMAL1 transcriptional activity and is essential for circadian rhythm maintenance and period regulation in the liver and colon cells (PubMed:30530698). F
   3054..3278    +  polyA_signal   bGH poly(A) signal: bovine growth hormone polyadenylation signal
   3282..3303    +  promoter       SV40 promoter (fragment): SV40 enhancer and early promoter
   3324..3557    +  rep_origin     f1 ori (fragment) (sequence partly withheld): f1 bacteriophage origin of replication; arrow indicates direction of (+) strand synthesis
   3562..3609    +  protein_bind   FRT: FLP-mediated recombination occurs in the 8-bp core sequence TCTAGAAA (Turan and Bode, 2011). FLP recombinase from the Saccharomyces cerevisiae 2μ plasmid
   3617..4639    +  CDS            HygR: aminoglycoside phosphotransferase from E. coli; aph(4)-Ia; confers resistance to hygromycin
   4649..4774    +  CDS            ble (fragment): BLE_KLEPN - Experimental evidence at protein level: Swiss-Prot protein existence level 1. Binding protein with a strong affinity to the bleomycin family of antibiotics. Binds to CL990; an antimitotic-antibiotic compound. From Klebsiella pneumoniae.
   4769..4890    +  polyA_signal   SV40 poly(A) signal: SV40 polyadenylation signal
   4963..4979    -  protein_bind   lac operator: The lac repressor binds to the lac operator to inhibit transcription in E. coli. This inhibition can be relieved by adding lactose or isopropyl-β-D-thiogalactopyranoside (IPTG). lac repressor encoded by lacI
   4987..5017    -  promoter       lac promoter: promoter for the E. coli lac operon
   5032..5053    -  protein_bind   CAP binding site: CAP binding activates transcription in the presence of cAMP. E. coli catabolite activator protein
   5066..5158    -  CDS            lacI (fragment): lac repressor; lacI; The lac repressor binds to the lac operator to inhibit transcription in E. coli. This inhibition can be relieved by adding lactose or isopropyl-β-D-thiogalactopyranoside (IPTG).
   5341..5929    -  rep_origin     ori: high-copy-number ColE1/pMB1/pBR322/pUC origin of replication
   6100..6960    -  CDS            AmpR: β-lactamase; bla; confers resistance to ampicillin, carbenicillin, and related antibiotics
   6961..7065    -  promoter       AmpR promoter: bla
