[The description below was written by a language model from this plasmid's Addgene catalogue record and pLannotate feature annotations shown in this document.]
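Description:
CMV-218_HNF4A2 is a mammalian expression plasmid built on the pcDNA5/FRT/TO backbone and designed for Flp-mediated, site-directed integration combined with tetracycline-inducible expression. In bacteria it is maintained as a high-copy plasmid through a ColE1/pUC-type origin and selected with ampicillin via the β-lactamase gene. A partial f1 origin and small lac-region remnants are also annotated in the 7,096 nt depositor sequence.

The payload is human HNF4A splice variant 2, a nuclear receptor transcription factor, cloned between BamHI and NotI. The record lists an N-terminal myc tag, and the feature table shows six tandem Myc epitope repeats directly upstream of the HNF4A coding sequence. Expression is driven by a CMV immediate-early promoter truncated to position -218, annotated as about 200 bp. It is followed by two short tet-operator matches that correspond to the Tet operator of the TO system, and the transcript ends at a bGH polyadenylation signal. In cells expressing the Tet repressor, the operators keep the promoter silent until tetracycline or an analogue is added. According to the associated publication title, the shortened promoter is one of a set of improved conditional systems intended to give physiological levels of HNF4α. The full-length CMV counterpart is a separate construct named in the depositor comments.

Downstream lies an FRT site placed immediately before a hygromycin resistance coding sequence with an SV40 poly(A) signal. No intact promoter is annotated in front of this gene. In this backbone design, hygromycin resistance is normally gained only after Flp recombination places the cassette behind a promoter at a genomic FRT site. This selects for single-copy, isogenic integrants. The system was used to study HNF4α-induced apoptosis in the INS-1 pancreatic β-cell line.
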