Addgene plasmid #31090: CMV-218_HNF4A2
Depositing lab: Gerhart Ryffel. Depositing organization: Universitaetsklinikum Essen. Publication: Improved conditional expression systems resulting in physiological level of HNF4alpha expression confirm HNF4alpha induced apoptosis in the pancreatic beta-cell line INS-1. Senkel S, Waldner C, Ryffel GU, Thomas H. BMC Res Notes. 2009 Oct 17;2:210. doi: 10.1186/1756-0500-2-210. PubMed 19835622.
Backbone
  Vector backbone: pcDNA5/FRT/TO
  Backbone manufacturer: Invitrogen
  Backbone size w/o insert (bp): 5150
  Vector type: Mammalian Expression ; Flp/FRT
  Selectable markers: Hygromycin
Growth in bacteria
  Bacterial resistance: Ampicillin, 100 μg/mL
  Growth temperature: 37°C
  Growth strain: DH5alpha
  Copy number: High Copy
Gene/Insert
  Gene/Insert name: HNF4A
  Species: H. sapiens (human)
  Insert size (bp): 1400
  Mutation: splice variant 2 of HNF4A, deletion of CMV promoter to -218.
  Entrez Gene: HNF4A (a.k.a. FRTS4, HNF4, HNF4a7, HNF4a8, HNF4a9, HNF4alpha, MODY, MODY1, NR2A1, NR2A21, TCF, TCF-14, TCF14)
  Tag / fusion protein: myc (N terminal on insert)
  Cloning method: Restriction Enzyme; 5′ cloning site BamHI (not destroyed); 3′ cloning site NotI (not destroyed)
  Sequencing primers: 5′ na
Terms and licenses: Academic/Nonprofit Terms; Industry Terms: Not Available to Industry
Depositor comments: for Flp mediated site directed integration, tetracycline inducibilty by Tet operator in CMV promoter shortened to -218. Corresponding wild type (full length) CMV promoter construct in FR_HNF4A2 (Thomas et al 2004).
How to cite: CMV-218_HNF4A2 was a gift from Gerhart Ryffel (Addgene plasmid # 31090 ; http://n2t.net/addgene:31090 ; RRID:Addgene_31090)
