>Addgene plasmid #31090 | CMV-218_HNF4A2 | addgene partial sequence | sequence record 37020 | CMV-F 5'-CGCAAATGGGCGGTAGGCGTG-3'
CGNGGGCTNTGCGAGCTCTCCCTATCAGTGATAGAGATCTCCCTATCAGTGATAGAGATCGTCGACGAGC
TCGTTTAGTGAACCGTCAGATCGCCTGGAGACGCCATCCACGCTGTTTTGACCTCCATAGAAGACACCGG
GACCGATCCAGCCTCCGGACTCTAGCGTTTAAACTTAAGCTTGGTACCGAGCTCGGATCCACTAGTCCAG
TGTGGTGGAATTCTGCAGATATCCAGCACAGTGGCGGCCGCGCTATGGAGCAAAAGCTCATTTCTGAAGA
GGACTTGAATGAAATGGAGCAAAAGCTCATTTCTGAAGAGGACTTGAATGAAATGGAGCAAAAGCTCATT
TCTGAAGAGGACTTGAATGAAATGGAGCAAAAGCTCATTTCTGAAGAGGACTTGAATGAAATGGAGCAAA
AGCTCATTTCTGAAGAGGACTTGAATGAAATGGAGAGCTTGGGCGACCTCACCATGGAGCAAAAGCTCAT
TTCTGAAGAGGACTTGAATTCAAGGCCTGGTACCATGCGACTCTCCAAAACCCTCGTCGACATGGACATG
GCCGACTACAGTGCTGCACTGGACCCAGCCTACACCACCCTGGAATTTGAGAATGTGCAGGTGTTGACGA
TGGGCAATGACACGTCCCCATCAGAAGGCACCAACCTCAACGCGCCCAACAGCCTGGGTGTCAGCGCCCT
GTGTGCCATCTGCGGGGACCGGGCCACGGGCAAACACTACGGTGCCTCGAGCTGTGACGGCTGCAAGGGC
TTCTTCCGGAGGAGCGTGCGGAAGAACCACATGTACTCCTGCAGATTTAGCCGGCAGTGCGTGGTGGACA
AAGACAAGAGGAACCAGTGCCGCTACTGCAGGCTCAAGAAATGCTTCCGGGCTGGCATGAA
